Addgene plasmid #128417: pGEX-6P-1-INTS3-C
Purpose: Express INTS3 C-termini (514-1042 aa) in E. coli with a GST tag (N-terminal)
Depositing lab: Yuliang Wu. Depositing organization: University of Saskatchewan. Publication: Biochemical characterization of INTS3 and C9ORF80, two subunits of hNABP1/2 heterotrimeric complex in nucleic acid binding. Vidhyasagar V, He Y, Guo M, Talwar T, Singh RS, Yadav M, Katselis G, Vizeacoumar FJ, Lukong KE, Wu Y. Biochem J. 2018 Jan 2;475(1):45-60. doi: 10.1042/BCJ20170351. PubMed 29150435.
Backbone
  Vector backbone: pGEX-6P-1
  Backbone manufacturer: GE HealthCare
  Backbone size w/o insert (bp): 4984
  Total vector size (bp): 6557
  Vector type: Bacterial Expression
Growth in bacteria
  Bacterial resistance: Ampicillin, 100 μg/mL
  Growth temperature: 37°C
  Growth strain: DH5alpha
  Copy number: High Copy
Gene/Insert
  Gene/Insert name: INTS3 (alt names: INT3; SOSS-A; C1orf60)
  Species: H. sapiens (human)
  Insert size (bp): 1591
  Mutation: INTS3 C-terminal region (514-1042 aa)
  GenBank ID: NM_023015.5
  Entrez Gene: INTS3 (a.k.a. C1orf193, C1orf60, INT3, SOSS-A, SOSSA)
  Promoter: Tac promoter
  Tag / fusion protein: GST (N terminal on backbone)
  Cloning method: Restriction Enzyme; 5′ cloning site BamH I (not destroyed); 3′ cloning site Xho I (not destroyed)
  Sequencing primers: 5′ pGEX 5' sequencing primer; 3′ pGEX 3' sequencing primer
Terms and licenses: Academic/Nonprofit Terms; Industry Terms: Not Available to Industry
How to cite: pGEX-6P-1-INTS3-C was a gift from Yuliang Wu (Addgene plasmid # 128417 ; http://n2t.net/addgene:128417 ; RRID:Addgene_128417)
