[The description below was written by a language model from this plasmid's Addgene catalogue record and pLannotate feature annotations shown in this document.]
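Description:
pGEX-6P-1-INTS3-C is a bacterial expression plasmid built on the commercial pGEX-6P-1 backbone for producing a C-terminal portion of human INTS3 (also called INT3 or SOSS-A) as a glutathione S-transferase fusion in E. coli. The roughly 1.6 kb insert, encoding residues 514–1042, was cloned between the BamHI and XhoI sites, both of which remain intact, giving a total plasmid of about 6.6 kb. It sits downstream of, and in frame with, the Schistosoma japonicum GST coding sequence supplied by the backbone, so the tag is N-terminal. The automated annotation shows the INTS3 fragment call overlapping the end of the GST reading frame. This most likely reflects imprecise boundary assignment by the annotation tool rather than a real overlap.

Transcription of the fusion is driven by the hybrid trp/lac tac promoter followed by a lac operator. The plasmid also carries its own lacI gene with its promoter, so expression is held off by lac repressor and induced with IPTG. Propagation relies on a ColE1/pMB1-type origin, recorded as high copy, and selection on the β-lactamase (AmpR) gene conferring ampicillin resistance. Other annotated elements are backbone remnants with no role in the payload: fragments of rop and bom, a lac promoter/operator with a lacZα segment, and a short yciV fragment.

INTS3 is a component of the SOSS complex, which associates with single-stranded DNA at lesions and supports the DNA damage response. The construct was made to obtain a recombinant, affinity-purifiable C-terminal fragment, in work on the biochemical characterization of INTS3 and its partner subunits in nucleic acid binding.
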