Features (pLannotate 1.2.2; 17 found; start..end, strand, type, name):
    148..176     +  promoter       tac promoter: strong E. coli promoter; hybrid between the trp and lac UV5 promoters
    184..200     +  protein_bind   lac operator: The lac repressor binds to the lac operator to inhibit transcription in E. coli. This inhibition can be relieved by adding lactose or isopropyl-β-D-thiogalactopyranoside (IPTG). lac repressor encoded by lacI
    223..876     +  CDS            GST26_SCHJA: Experimental evidence at protein level: Swiss-Prot protein existence level 1. GST isoenzymes appear to play a central role in the parasite detoxification system. Other functions are also suspected including a role in increasing the solubility of haematin in the parasite gut. From Schistosoma japonicum (Blood fluke).
    781..2502    +  CDS            INTS3 (fragment): INT3_HUMAN - Also known as C1orf193, C1orf60. Experimental evidence at protein level: Swiss-Prot protein existence level 1. Component of the SOSS complex, a multiprotein complex that functions downstream of the MRN complex to promote DNA repair and G2/M checkpoint. The SOSS complex associates with single-stranded DNA at DNA lesions and influences diverse endpoints in the cellular DNA damage response including cell-cycle checkpoint activation, recombinational repair and maintenance of genomic stability. The SOSS complex is required for efficient homologous recombination-dependent repair of doub
   2539..2578    +  CDS            rop (fragment): Rop protein, which maintains plasmids at low copy number; rop
   2680..2720    +  misc_feature   bom (fragment): basis of mobility region from pBR322
   2825..2929    +  promoter       AmpR promoter: bla
   2930..3790    +  CDS            AmpR: β-lactamase; bla; confers resistance to ampicillin, carbenicillin, and related antibiotics
   3961..4549    +  rep_origin     ori: high-copy-number ColE1/pMB1/pBR322/pUC origin of replication
   4735..4786    -  misc_feature   bom (fragment): basis of mobility region from pBR322
   4793..4870    +  promoter       lacI promoter: lacI
   4871..5953    +  CDS            lacI: lac repressor; lacI; The lac repressor binds to the lac operator to inhibit transcription in E. coli. This inhibition can be relieved by adding lactose or isopropyl-β-D-thiogalactopyranoside (IPTG).
   5966..5987    +  protein_bind   CAP binding site: CAP binding activates transcription in the presence of cAMP. E. coli catabolite activator protein
   6002..6032    +  promoter       lac promoter: promoter for the E. coli lac operon
   6040..6056    +  protein_bind   lac operator: The lac repressor binds to the lac operator to inhibit transcription in E. coli. This inhibition can be relieved by adding lactose or isopropyl-β-D-thiogalactopyranoside (IPTG). lac repressor encoded by lacI
   6076..6249    +  CDS            lacZα: LacZα fragment of β-galactosidase; lacZ fragment
   6513..72      -  CDS            yciV (fragment) (across the origin): RNAAM_ECOLI - Also known as trpH From Escherichia coli (strain K12).
>Addgene plasmid #128417 | pGEX-6P-1-INTS3-C | addgene full sequence | sequence record 252287 | Addgene NGS Result
CGTCAGGCAGCCATCGGAAGCTGTGGTATGGCTGTGCAGGTCGTAAATCACTGCATAATTCGTGTCGCTC
AAGGCGCACTCCCGTTCTGGATAATGTTTTTTGCGCCGACATCATAACGGTTCTGGCAAATATTCTGAAA
TGAGCTGTTGACAATTAATCATCGGCTCGTATAATGTGTGGAATTGTGAGCGGATAACAATTTCACACAG
GAAACAGTATTCATGTCCCCTATACTAGGTTATTGGAAAATTAAGGGCCTTGTGCAACCCACTCGACTTC
TTTTGGAATATCTTGAAGAAAAATATGAAGAGCATTTGTATGAGCGCGATGAAGGTGATAAATGGCGAAA
CAAAAAGTTTGAATTGGGTTTGGAGTTTCCCAATCTTCCTTATTATATTGATGGTGATGTTAAATTAACA
CAGTCTATGGCCATCATACGTTATATAGCTGACAAGCACAACATGTTGGGTGGTTGTCCAAAAGAGCGTG
CAGAGATTTCAATGCTTGAAGGAGCGGTTTTGGATATTAGATACGGTGTTTCGAGAATTGCATATAGTAA
AGACTTTGAAACTCTCAAAGTTGATTTTCTTAGCAAGCTACCTGAAATGCTGAAAATGTTCGAAGATCGT
TTATGTCATAAAACATATTTAAATGGTGATCATGTAACCCATCCTGACTTCATGTTGTATGACGCTCTTG
ATGTTGTTTTATACATGGACCCAATGTGCCTGGATGCGTTCCCAAAATTAGTTTGTTTTAAAAAACGTAT
TGAAGCTATCCCACAAATTGATAAGTACTTGAAATCCAGCAAGTATATAGCATGGCCTTTGCAGGGCTGG
CAAGCCACGTTTGGTGGTGGCGACCATCCTCCAAAATCGGATCTGGAAGTTCTGTTCCAGGGGCCCCTGG
GATCCATGGAGATGGACAACCATATGTCGGATAAGGATGAGAGTTGCTATGACAATGCAGAGGCAGCCTT
CAGTGACGATGAAGAGGATCTCAACAGCAAAGGAAAGAAGAGGGAGTTTCGCTTCCACCCTATCAAGGAG
ACAGTTGTGGAGGAGCCAGTTGATATCACCCCTTACCTTGACCAGTTGGATGAGTCCCTGAGGGACAAAG
TACTCCAGCTACAGAAGGGGAGTGATACGGAGGCCCAGTGTGAGGTCATGCAGGAAATTGTGGACCAGGT
CCTGGAGGAAGACTTTGACTCGGAGCAGCTGTCTGTCCTTGCTTCCTGCCTACAGGAGCTCTTCAAGGCC
CACTTTCGAGGGGAGGTCCTGCCTGAGGAGATTACTGAGGAGTCCCTGGAGGAGTCTGTAGGAAAGCCTC
TGTACCTAATATTTAGGAACCTATGTCAGATGCAGGAAGACAACAGCAGCTTCTCTCTACTTCTAGACCT
TCTCTCCGAGCTATATCAGAAGCAGCCCAAGATTGGCTACCACCTGCTCTACTACCTGAGGGCCAGCAAA
GCCGCCGCAGGGAAGATGAACCTGTACGAGTCATTTGCCCAGGCTACCCAGCTGGGCGATCTGCACACCT
GCCTGATGATGGACATGAAGGCCTGCCAGGAGGACGATGTGCGGCTCCTGTGCCACCTCACGCCCTCCAT
CTACACAGAGTTTCCAGATGAAACCTTGAGGAGCGGAGAGCTGCTGAACATGATCGTGGCTGTTATTGAC
TCTGCACAGCTCCAGGAGCTGGTCTGCCACGTGATGATGGGTAACCTGGTTATGTTTCGAAAAGACTCAG
TTCTCAACATACTCATTCAGAGCCTAGACTGGGAGACCTTTGAGCAGTATTGTGCCTGGCAGCTCTTTCT
GGCCCACAATATTCCCCTGGAGACCATAATCCCCATCCTGCAGCACCTCAAATACAAGGAGCACCCAGAG
GCCCTGTCCTGCCTACTGCTTCAACTCCGAAGAGAAAAGCCCAGCGAGGAGATGGTGAAGATGGTGCTGA
GCCGGCCCTGCCATCCTGACGACCAGTTCACCACCAGCATCCTGCGGCACTGGTGCATGAAACATGACGA
GCTGCTGGCCGAGCACATCAAGTCCCTGCTCATCAAGAACAACAGCCTGCCTCGCAAGAGACAGAGCCTG
AGGAGCTCTAGCAGCAAGCTGGCCCAGCTGACTCTGGAGCAGATCCTGGAGCACTTGGACAATCTGCGGC
TCAACCTGACCAACACCAAGCAGAACTTTTTTAGCCAGACGCCAATTCTCCAGGCGCTGCAGCATGTCCA
AGCGAGCTGTGACGAAGCCCACAAGATGAAATTCAGTGATCTCTTCTCCCTGGCGGAGGAATATGAGGAC
TCTTCCACCAAGCCACCCAAGAGCCGGCGAAAAGCAGCTCTGTCCAGCCCTCGAAGTCGAAAGAATGCCA
CACAGCCCCCCAATGCCGAAGAAGAGTCGGGCTCCAGCAGTGCTTCAGAAGAGGAAGACACGAAACCGAA
GCCTACCAAGCGGAAACGAAAAGGGTCCTCTGCAGTGGGCTCTGACAGTGACTGATCTCGAGCGGCCGCA
TCGTGACTGACTGACGATCTGCCTCGCGCGTTTCGGTGATGACGGTGAAAACCTCTGACACATGCAGCTC
CCGGAGACGGTCACAGCTTGTCTGTAAGCGGATGCCGGGAGCAGACAAGCCCGTCAGGGCGCGTCAGCGG
GTGTTGGCGGGTGTCGGGGCGCAGCCATGACCCAGTCACGTAGCGATAGCGGAGTGTATAATTCTTGAAG
ACGAAAGGGCCTCGTGATACGCCTATTTTTATAGGTTAATGTCATGATAATAATGGTTTCTTAGACGTCA
GGTGGCACTTTTCGGGGAAATGTGCGCGGAACCCCTATTTGTTTATTTTTCTAAATACATTCAAATATGT
ATCCGCTCATGAGACAATAACCCTGATAAATGCTTCAATAATATTGAAAAAGGAAGAGTATGAGTATTCA
ACATTTCCGTGTCGCCCTTATTCCCTTTTTTGCGGCATTTTGCCTTCCTGTTTTTGCTCACCCAGAAACG
CTGGTGAAAGTAAAAGATGCTGAAGATCAGTTGGGTGCACGAGTGGGTTACATCGAACTGGATCTCAACA
GCGGTAAGATCCTTGAGAGTTTTCGCCCCGAAGAACGTTTTCCAATGATGAGCACTTTTAAAGTTCTGCT
ATGTGGCGCGGTATTATCCCGTGTTGACGCCGGGCAAGAGCAACTCGGTCGCCGCATACACTATTCTCAG
AATGACTTGGTTGAGTACTCACCAGTCACAGAAAAGCATCTTACGGATGGCATGACAGTAAGAGAATTAT
GCAGTGCTGCCATAACCATGAGTGATAACACTGCGGCCAACTTACTTCTGACAACGATCGGAGGACCGAA
GGAGCTAACCGCTTTTTTGCACAACATGGGGGATCATGTAACTCGCCTTGATCGTTGGGAACCGGAGCTG
AATGAAGCCATACCAAACGACGAGCGTGACACCACGATGCCTGCAGCAATGGCAACAACGTTGCGCAAAC
TATTAACTGGCGAACTACTTACTCTAGCTTCCCGGCAACAATTAATAGACTGGATGGAGGCGGATAAAGT
TGCAGGACCACTTCTGCGCTCGGCCCTTCCGGCTGGCTGGTTTATTGCTGATAAATCTGGAGCCGGTGAG
CGTGGGTCTCGCGGTATCATTGCAGCACTGGGGCCAGATGGTAAGCCCTCCCGTATCGTAGTTATCTACA
CGACGGGGAGTCAGGCAACTATGGATGAACGAAATAGACAGATCGCTGAGATAGGTGCCTCACTGATTAA
GCATTGGTAACTGTCAGACCAAGTTTACTCATATATACTTTAGATTGATTTAAAACTTCATTTTTAATTT
AAAAGGATCTAGGTGAAGATCCTTTTTGATAATCTCATGACCAAAATCCCTTAACGTGAGTTTTCGTTCC
ACTGAGCGTCAGACCCCGTAGAAAAGATCAAAGGATCTTCTTGAGATCCTTTTTTTCTGCGCGTAATCTG
CTGCTTGCAAACAAAAAAACCACCGCTACCAGCGGTGGTTTGTTTGCCGGATCAAGAGCTACCAACTCTT
TTTCCGAAGGTAACTGGCTTCAGCAGAGCGCAGATACCAAATACTGTCCTTCTAGTGTAGCCGTAGTTAG
GCCACCACTTCAAGAACTCTGTAGCACCGCCTACATACCTCGCTCTGCTAATCCTGTTACCAGTGGCTGC
TGCCAGTGGCGATAAGTCGTGTCTTACCGGGTTGGACTCAAGACGATAGTTACCGGATAAGGCGCAGCGG
TCGGGCTGAACGGGGGGTTCGTGCACACAGCCCAGCTTGGAGCGAACGACCTACACCGAACTGAGATACC
TACAGCGTGAGCTATGAGAAAGCGCCACGCTTCCCGAAGGGAGAAAGGCGGACAGGTATCCGGTAAGCGG
CAGGGTCGGAACAGGAGAGCGCACGAGGGAGCTTCCAGGGGGAAACGCCTGGTATCTTTATAGTCCTGTC
GGGTTTCGCCACCTCTGACTTGAGCGTCGATTTTTGTGATGCTCGTCAGGGGGGCGGAGCCTATGGAAAA
ACGCCAGCAACGCGGCCTTTTTACGGTTCCTGGCCTTTTGCTGGCCTTTTGCTCACATGTTCTTTCCTGC
GTTATCCCCTGATTCTGTGGATAACCGTATTACCGCCTTTGAGTGAGCTGATACCGCTCGCCGCAGCCGA
ACGACCGAGCGCAGCGAGTCAGTGAGCGAGGAAGCGGAAGAGCGCCTGATGCGGTATTTTCTCCTTACGC
ATCTGTGCGGTATTTCACACCGCATAAATTCCGACACCATCGAATGGCGCAAAACCTTTCGCGGTATGGC
ATGATAGCGCCCGGAAGAGAGTCAATTCAGGGTGGTGAATGTGAAACCAGTAACGTTATACGATGTCGCA
GAGTATGCCGGTGTCTCTTATCAGACCGTTTCCCGCGTGGTGAACCAGGCCAGCCACGTTTCTGCGAAAA
CGCGGGAAAAAGTGGAAGCGGCGATGGCGGAGCTGAATTACATTCCCAACCGCGTGGCACAACAACTGGC
GGGCAAACAGTCGTTGCTGATTGGCGTTGCCACCTCCAGTCTGGCCCTGCACGCGCCGTCGCAAATTGTC
GCGGCGATTAAATCTCGCGCCGATCAACTGGGTGCCAGCGTGGTGGTGTCGATGGTAGAACGAAGCGGCG
TCGAAGCCTGTAAAGCGGCGGTGCACAATCTTCTCGCGCAACGCGTCAGTGGGCTGATCATTAACTATCC
GCTGGATGACCAGGATGCCATTGCTGTGGAAGCTGCCTGCACTAATGTTCCGGCGTTATTTCTTGATGTC
TCTGACCAGACACCCATCAACAGTATTATTTTCTCCCATGAAGACGGTACGCGACTGGGCGTGGAGCATC
TGGTCGCATTGGGTCACCAGCAAATCGCGCTGTTAGCGGGCCCATTAAGTTCTGTCTCGGCGCGTCTGCG
TCTGGCTGGCTGGCATAAATATCTCACTCGCAATCAAATTCAGCCGATAGCGGAACGGGAAGGCGACTGG
AGTGCCATGTCCGGTTTTCAACAAACCATGCAAATGCTGAATGAGGGCATCGTTCCCACTGCGATGCTGG
TTGCCAACGATCAGATGGCGCTGGGCGCAATGCGCGCCATTACCGAGTCCGGGCTGCGCGTTGGTGCGGA
TATCTCGGTAGTGGGATACGACGATACCGAAGACAGCTCATGTTATATCCCGCCGTTAACCACCATCAAA
CAGGATTTTCGCCTGCTGGGGCAAACCAGCGTGGACCGCTTGCTGCAACTCTCTCAGGGCCAGGCGGTGA
AGGGCAATCAGCTGTTGCCCGTCTCACTGGTGAAAAGAAAAACCACGCTAGCGCCCAATACGCAAACCGC
CTCTCCCCGCGCGTTGGCCGATTCATTAATGCAGCTGGCACGACAGGTTTCCCGACTGGAAAGCGGGCAG
TGAGCGCAACGCAATTAATGTAAGTTAGCTCACTCATTAGGCACCCCAGGCTTTACACTTTATGCTTCCG
GCTCGTATGTTGTGTGGAATTGTGAGCGGATAACAATTTCACACAGGAAACAGCTATGACCATGATTACG
GATTCACTGGCCGTCGTTTTACAACGTCGTGACTGGGAAAACCCTGGCGTTACCCAACTTAATCGCCTTG
CAGCACATCCCCCTTTCGCCAGCTGGCGTAATAGCGAAGAGGCCCGCACCGATCGCCCTTCCCAACAGTT
GCGCAGCCTGAATGGCGAATGGCGCTTTGCCTGGTTTCCGGCACCAGAAGCGGTGCCGGAAAGCTGGCTG
GAGTGCGATCTTCCTGAGGCCGATACTGTCGTCGTCCCCTCAAACTGGCAGATGCACGGTTACGATGCGC
CCATCTACACCAACGTGACCTATCCCATTACGGTCAATCCGCCGTTTGTTCCCACGGAGAATCCGACGGG
TTGTTACTCGCTCACATTTAATGTTGATGAAAGCTGGCTACAGGAAGGCCAGACGCGAATTATTTTTGAT
GGCGTTGGAATTAGCTTATCGACTGCACGGTGCACCAATGCTTCTGG
